Addgene plasmid #76619: DLG1 gRNA (BRDN0001145356)
Purpose: 3rd generation lentiviral gRNA plasmid targeting human DLG1
Depositing lab: John Doench & David Root. Depositing organization: Broad Institute. Publication: Optimized sgRNA design to maximize activity and minimize off-target effects of CRISPR-Cas9. Doench JG, Fusi N, Sullender M, Hegde M, Vaimberg EW, Donovan KF, Smith I, Tothova Z, Wilen C, Orchard R, Virgin HW, Listgarten J, Root DE. Nat Biotechnol. 2016 Jan 18. doi: 10.1038/nbt.3437. PubMed 26780180.
Backbone
  Vector backbone: lentiGuide-Puro
  Backbone manufacturer: Zhang Lab (Addgene plasmid # 52963)
  Vector type: Mammalian Expression, Lentiviral, CRISPR
  Selectable markers: Puromycin
Growth in bacteria
  Bacterial resistance: Ampicillin, 100 μg/mL
  Growth temperature: 37°C
  Growth strain: DH5alpha
  Copy number: High Copy
Gene/Insert
  Gene/Insert name: DLG1 (alt names: DLG1; NM_001098424.1)
  gRNA/shRNA sequence: GGAGGTGCAGCACATAAGGA
  Species: H. sapiens (human)
  Entrez Gene: DLG1 (a.k.a. DLGH1, SAP-97, SAP97, hdlg)
  Promoter: hU6
  Cloning method: Unknown
  Sequencing primers: 5′ U6-F; 3′ pS2-R
Terms and licenses: Academic/Nonprofit Terms; Industry Terms: Not Available to Industry
Depositor comments: The gRNA was designed to target the following Genbank reference sequence(s): NM_001098424.1,NM_001204386.1,NM_001204387.1,NM_001204388.1,NM_001290983.1,NM_004087.2. Note that this plasmid does NOT contain Cas9. It should be used in conjunction with lentiCas9-Blast (Addgene #52962) or otherwise with cell lines already expressing Cas9. Browse the full kinome gRNA library at http://www.addgene.org/pooled-library/broadgpp-human-kinome/ or visit http://www.broadinstitute.org/rnai/public/ for detailed protocols and information.
How to cite: DLG1 gRNA (BRDN0001145356) was a gift from John Doench & David Root (Addgene plasmid # 76619 ; http://n2t.net/addgene:76619 ; RRID:Addgene_76619)
