[The description below was written by a language model from this plasmid's Addgene catalogue record and pLannotate feature annotations shown in this document.]
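Description:
DLG1 gRNA (BRDN0001145356) is a third-generation lentiviral CRISPR guide plasmid built on the lentiGuide-Puro backbone, carrying a single guide RNA directed against human DLG1 (also known as SAP97 or hdlg). It is maintained in E. coli as a high-copy plasmid through a ColE1/pUC-type origin with ampicillin selection from the β-lactamase gene. The backbone also carries an f1 origin, an SV40 origin and residual lac and phage-promoter sequences.

The lentiviral transfer cassette begins with an RSV promoter fused to a truncated HIV-1 5' LTR, an arrangement that makes genomic RNA production Tat-independent. It is followed by the Ψ packaging signal with a gag fragment and by the Rev response element for nuclear export of the full-length transcript. Downstream, a human U6 RNA polymerase III promoter drives the DLG1-specific spacer joined to the Streptococcus pyogenes Cas9 guide scaffold. A cPPT/CTS element, which aids nuclear import of the viral genome, follows the guide cassette. Next, the EF-1α core promoter with its intron A expresses puromycin N-acetyltransferase for selection of transduced mammalian cells. A WPRE enhances transcript expression, and the cassette ends in a self-inactivating ΔU3 3' LTR, which is followed by an SV40 polyadenylation signal.

The plasmid does not encode Cas9, so it is intended for use alongside a separate Cas9 lentiviral vector or in cells that already express Cas9, in order to disrupt DLG1. According to the depositor, the guide was designed against several DLG1 reference transcripts. It belongs to a human kinome guide collection associated with work on optimized sgRNA design for higher on-target activity and fewer off-target effects.
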