Features (pLannotate 1.2.2; 29 found; start..end, strand, type, name):
     14..80      +  CDS            small t antigen (fragment): SV40 (simian virus 40) small t antigen
    106..317     +  promoter       EF-1α core promoter: core promoter for human elongation factor EF-1α
    318..1256    +  intron         EF-1α intron A: intron upstream of the start codon of human EF-1α
   1278..1877    +  CDS            PuroR (fragment): puromycin N-acetyltransferase; pac from Streptomyces; confers resistance to puromycin
   1893..2481    +  misc_feature   WPRE: woodchuck hepatitis virus posttranscriptional regulatory element
   2532..2551    +  misc_feature   cPPT/CTS (fragment): central polypurine tract and central termination sequence of HIV-1
   2553..2786    +  LTR            3' LTR (ΔU3): self-inactivating 3' long terminal repeat (LTR) from HIV-1
   2864..2985    +  polyA_signal   SV40 poly(A) signal: SV40 polyadenylation signal
   3025..3160    +  rep_origin     SV40 ori: SV40 origin of replication
   3181..3199    -  promoter       T7 promoter: promoter for bacteriophage T7 RNA polymerase
   3207..3362    +  CDS            lacZα (fragment): LacZα fragment of β-galactosidase; lacZ fragment
   3367..3795    +  rep_origin     f1 ori (sequence partly withheld): f1 bacteriophage origin of replication; arrow indicates direction of (+) strand synthesis
   3848..3952    +  promoter       AmpR promoter: bla
   3953..4813    +  CDS            AmpR: β-lactamase; bla; confers resistance to ampicillin, carbenicillin, and related antibiotics
   4984..5572    +  rep_origin     ori: high-copy-number ColE1/pMB1/pBR322/pUC origin of replication
   5755..5847    +  CDS            lacI (fragment): lac repressor; lacI; The lac repressor binds to the lac operator to inhibit transcription in E. coli. This inhibition can be relieved by adding lactose or isopropyl-β-D-thiogalactopyranoside (IPTG).
   5860..5881    +  protein_bind   CAP binding site: CAP binding activates transcription in the presence of cAMP. E. coli catabolite activator protein
   5896..5926    +  promoter       lac promoter: promoter for the E. coli lac operon
   5934..5950    +  protein_bind   lac operator: The lac repressor binds to the lac operator to inhibit transcription in E. coli. This inhibition can be relieved by adding lactose or isopropyl-β-D-thiogalactopyranoside (IPTG). lac repressor encoded by lacI
   5995..6013    +  promoter       T3 promoter: promoter for bacteriophage T3 RNA polymerase
   6041..6267    +  promoter       RSV promoter: Rous sarcoma virus enhancer/promoter
   6268..6448    +  LTR            5' LTR (truncated): truncated 5' long terminal repeat (LTR) from HIV-1
   6495..6620    +  misc_feature   HIV-1 Ψ: packaging signal of human immunodeficiency virus type 1
   6604..6967    +  CDS            HIV-1 gag (fragment): gag protein from human immunodeficiency virus 1; gag
   7113..7346    +  misc_feature   RRE: The Rev response element (RRE) of HIV-1 allows for Rev-dependent mRNA export from the nucleus to the cytoplasm.
   7723..7749    +  CDS            Rev (fragment): human immunodeficiency virus 1 (HIV-1) Rev protein; rev; enhances nuclear export of unspliced and incompletely spliced viral mRNAs
   7753..7993    +  promoter       U6 promoter: RNA polymerase III promoter for human U6 snRNA
   8023..8098    +  misc_RNA       gRNA scaffold: guide RNA scaffold for the Streptococcus pyogenes CRISPR/Cas9 system
   8154..8271    +  misc_feature   cPPT/CTS: central polypurine tract and central termination sequence of HIV-1
>Addgene plasmid #76619 | DLG1 gRNA (BRDN0001145356) | addgene full sequence | sequence record 186184 | Addgene Assembled Sequence
CCCGGGTGCAAAGATGGATAAAGTTTTAAACAGAGAGGAATCTTTGCAGCTAATGGACCTTCTAGGTCTT
GAAAGGAGTGGGAATTGGCTCCGGTGCCCGTCAGTGGGCAGAGCGCACATCGCCCACAGTCCCCGAGAAG
TTGGGGGGAGGGGTCGGCAATTGATCCGGTGCCTAGAGAAGGTGGCGCGGGGTAAACTGGGAAAGTGATG
TCGTGTACTGGCTCCGCCTTTTTCCCGAGGGTGGGGGAGAACCGTATATAAGTGCAGTAGTCGCCGTGAA
CGTTCTTTTTCGCAACGGGTTTGCCGCCAGAACACAGGTAAGTGCCGTGTGTGGTTCCCGCGGGCCTGGC
CTCTTTACGGGTTATGGCCCTTGCGTGCCTTGAATTACTTCCACCTGGCTGCAGTACGTGATTCTTGATC
CCGAGCTTCGGGTTGGAAGTGGGTGGGAGAGTTCGAGGCCTTGCGCTTAAGGAGCCCCTTCGCCTCGTGC
TTGAGTTGAGGCCTGGCCTGGGCGCTGGGGCCGCCGCGTGCGAATCTGGTGGCACCTTCGCGCCTGTCTC
GCTGCTTTCGATAAGTCTCTAGCCATTTAAAATTTTTGATGACCTGCTGCGACGCTTTTTTTCTGGCAAG
ATAGTCTTGTAAATGCGGGCCAAGATCTGCACACTGGTATTTCGGTTTTTGGGGCCGCGGGCGGCGACGG
GGCCCGTGCGTCCCAGCGCACATGTTCGGCGAGGCGGGGCCTGCGAGCGCGGCCACCGAGAATCGGACGG
GGGTAGTCTCAAGCTGGCCGGCCTGCTCTGGTGCCTGGCCTCGCGCCGCCGTGTATCGCCCCGCCCTGGG
CGGCAAGGCTGGCCCGGTCGGCACCAGTTGCGTGAGCGGAAAGATGGCCGCTTCCCGGCCCTGCTGCAGG
GAGCTCAAAATGGAGGACGCGGCGCTCGGGAGAGCGGGCGGGTGAGTCACCCACACAAAGGAAAAGGGCC
TTTCCGTCCTCAGCCGTCGCTTCATGTGACTCCACGGAGTACCGGGCGCCGTCCAGGCACCTCGATTAGT
TCTCGAGCTTTTGGAGTACGTCGTCTTTAGGTTGGGGGGAGGGGTTTTATGCGATGGAGTTTCCCCACAC
TGAGTGGGTGGAGACTGAAGTTAGGCCAGCTTGGCACTTGATGTAATTCTCCTTGGAATTTGCCCTTTTT
GAGTTTGGATCTTGGTTCATTCTCAAGCCTCAGACAGTGGTTCAAAGTTTTTTTCTTCCATTTCAGGTGT
CGTGACGTACGGCCACCATGACCGAGTACAAGCCCACGGTGCGCCTCGCCACCCGCGACGACGTCCCCAG
GGCCGTACGCACCCTCGCCGCCGCGTTCGCCGACTACCCCGCCACGCGCCACACCGTCGATCCGGACCGC
CACATCGAGCGGGTCACCGAGCTGCAAGAACTCTTCCTCACGCGCGTCGGGCTCGACATCGGCAAGGTGT
GGGTCGCGGACGACGGCGCCGCCGTGGCGGTCTGGACCACGCCGGAGAGCGTCGAAGCGGGGGCGGTGTT
CGCCGAGATCGGCCCGCGCATGGCCGAGTTGAGCGGTTCCCGGCTGGCCGCGCAGCAACAGATGGAAGGC
CTCCTGGCGCCGCACCGGCCCAAGGAGCCCGCGTGGTTCCTGGCCACCGTCGGAGTCTCGCCCGACCACC
AGGGCAAGGGTCTGGGCAGCGCCGTCGTGCTCCCCGGAGTGGAGGCGGCCGAGCGCGCCGGGGTGCCCGC
CTTCCTGGAGACCTCCGCGCCCCGCAACCTCCCCTTCTACGAGCGGCTCGGCTTCACCGTCACCGCCGAC
GTCGAGGTGCCCGAAGGACCGCGCACCTGGTGCATGACCCGCAAGCCCGGTGCCTGAACGCGTTAAGTCG
ACAATCAACCTCTGGATTACAAAATTTGTGAAAGATTGACTGGTATTCTTAACTATGTTGCTCCTTTTAC
GCTATGTGGATACGCTGCTTTAATGCCTTTGTATCATGCTATTGCTTCCCGTATGGCTTTCATTTTCTCC
TCCTTGTATAAATCCTGGTTGCTGTCTCTTTATGAGGAGTTGTGGCCCGTTGTCAGGCAACGTGGCGTGG
TGTGCACTGTGTTTGCTGACGCAACCCCCACTGGTTGGGGCATTGCCACCACCTGTCAGCTCCTTTCCGG
GACTTTCGCTTTCCCCCTCCCTATTGCCACGGCGGAACTCATCGCCGCCTGCCTTGCCCGCTGCTGGACA
GGGGCTCGGCTGTTGGGCACTGACAATTCCGTGGTGTTGTCGGGGAAATCATCGTCCTTTCCTTGGCTGC
TCGCCTGTGTTGCCACCTGGATTCTGCGCGGGACGTCCTTCTGCTACGTCCCTTCGGCCCTCAATCCAGC
GGACCTTCCTTCCCGCGGCCTGCTGCCGGCTCTGCGGCCTCTTCCGCGTCTTCGCCTTCGCCCTCAGACG
AGTCGGATCTCCCTTTGGGCCGCCTCCCCGCGTCGACTTTAAGACCAATGACTTACAAGGCAGCTGTAGA
TCTTAGCCACTTTTTAAAAGAAAAGGGGGGACTGGAAGGGCTAATTCACTCCCAACGAAGACAAGATCTG
CTTTTTGCTTGTACTGGGTCTCTCTGGTTAGACCAGATCTGAGCCTGGGAGCTCTCTGGCTAACTAGGGA
ACCCACTGCTTAAGCCTCAATAAAGCTTGCCTTGAGTGCTTCAAGTAGTGTGTGCCCGTCTGTTGTGTGA
CTCTGGTAACTAGAGATCCCTCAGACCCTTTTAGTCAGTGTGGAAAATCTCTAGCAGTACGTATAGTAGT
TCATGTCATCTTATTATTCAGTATTTATAACTTGCAAAGAAATGAATATCAGAGAGTGAGAGGAACTTGT
TTATTGCAGCTTATAATGGTTACAAATAAAGCAATAGCATCACAAATTTCACAAATAAAGCATTTTTTTC
ACTGCATTCTAGTTGTGGTTTGTCCAAACTCATCAATGTATCTTATCATGTCTGGCTCTAGCTATCCCGC
CCCTAACTCCGCCCATCCCGCCCCTAACTCCGCCCAGTTCCGCCCATTCTCCGCCCCATGGCTGACTAAT
TTTTTTTATTTATGCAGAGGCCGAGGCCGCCTCGGCCTCTGAGCTATTCCAGAAGTAGTGAGGAGGCTTT
TTTGGAGGCCTAGGGACGTACCCAATTCGCCCTATAGTGAGTCGTATTACGCGCGCTCACTGGCCGTCGT
TTTACAACGTCGTGACTGGGAAAACCCTGGCGTTACCCAACTTAATCGCCTTGCAGCACATCCCCCTTTC
GCCAGCTGGCGTAATAGCGAAGAGGCCCGCACCGATCGCCCTTCCCAACAGTTGCGCAGCCTGAATGGCG
AATGGG
[124 nt withheld, positions 3367-3490]
C
[91 nt withheld, positions 3492-3582]
A
[49 nt withheld, positions 3584-3632]
CCTTTGACGTTGGAGTCCACGTTCTTT
[37 nt withheld, positions 3660-3696]
ACCCTATCTCGGTCTATTCTTTTGATTTATAAGGGATTTTGCCGATTTCGGCCTATTGGTTAAAAAATGA
GCTGATTTAACAAAAATTTAACGCGAATTTTAACAAAATATTAACGCTTACAATTTAGGTGGCACTTTTC
GGGGAAATGTGCGCGGAACCCCTATTTGTTTATTTTTCTAAATACATTCAAATATGTATCCGCTCATGAG
ACAATAACCCTGATAAATGCTTCAATAATATTGAAAAAGGAAGAGTATGAGTATTCAACATTTCCGTGTC
GCCCTTATTCCCTTTTTTGCGGCATTTTGCCTTCCTGTTTTTGCTCACCCAGAAACGCTGGTGAAAGTAA
AAGATGCTGAAGATCAGTTGGGTGCACGAGTGGGTTACATCGAACTGGATCTCAACAGCGGTAAGATCCT
TGAGAGTTTTCGCCCCGAAGAACGTTTTCCAATGATGAGCACTTTTAAAGTTCTGCTATGTGGCGCGGTA
TTATCCCGTATTGACGCCGGGCAAGAGCAACTCGGTCGCCGCATACACTATTCTCAGAATGACTTGGTTG
AGTACTCACCAGTCACAGAAAAGCATCTTACGGATGGCATGACAGTAAGAGAATTATGCAGTGCTGCCAT
AACCATGAGTGATAACACTGCGGCCAACTTACTTCTGACAACGATCGGAGGACCGAAGGAGCTAACCGCT
TTTTTGCACAACATGGGGGATCATGTAACTCGCCTTGATCGTTGGGAACCGGAGCTGAATGAAGCCATAC
CAAACGACGAGCGTGACACCACGATGCCTGTAGCAATGGCAACAACGTTGCGCAAACTATTAACTGGCGA
ACTACTTACTCTAGCTTCCCGGCAACAATTAATAGACTGGATGGAGGCGGATAAAGTTGCAGGACCACTT
CTGCGCTCGGCCCTTCCGGCTGGCTGGTTTATTGCTGATAAATCTGGAGCCGGTGAGCGTGGGTCTCGCG
GTATCATTGCAGCACTGGGGCCAGATGGTAAGCCCTCCCGTATCGTAGTTATCTACACGACGGGGAGTCA
GGCAACTATGGATGAACGAAATAGACAGATCGCTGAGATAGGTGCCTCACTGATTAAGCATTGGTAACTG
TCAGACCAAGTTTACTCATATATACTTTAGATTGATTTAAAACTTCATTTTTAATTTAAAAGGATCTAGG
TGAAGATCCTTTTTGATAATCTCATGACCAAAATCCCTTAACGTGAGTTTTCGTTCCACTGAGCGTCAGA
CCCCGTAGAAAAGATCAAAGGATCTTCTTGAGATCCTTTTTTTCTGCGCGTAATCTGCTGCTTGCAAACA
AAAAAACCACCGCTACCAGCGGTGGTTTGTTTGCCGGATCAAGAGCTACCAACTCTTTTTCCGAAGGTAA
CTGGCTTCAGCAGAGCGCAGATACCAAATACTGTTCTTCTAGTGTAGCCGTAGTTAGGCCACCACTTCAA
GAACTCTGTAGCACCGCCTACATACCTCGCTCTGCTAATCCTGTTACCAGTGGCTGCTGCCAGTGGCGAT
AAGTCGTGTCTTACCGGGTTGGACTCAAGACGATAGTTACCGGATAAGGCGCAGCGGTCGGGCTGAACGG
GGGGTTCGTGCACACAGCCCAGCTTGGAGCGAACGACCTACACCGAACTGAGATACCTACAGCGTGAGCT
ATGAGAAAGCGCCACGCTTCCCGAAGGGAGAAAGGCGGACAGGTATCCGGTAAGCGGCAGGGTCGGAACA
GGAGAGCGCACGAGGGAGCTTCCAGGGGGAAACGCCTGGTATCTTTATAGTCCTGTCGGGTTTCGCCACC
TCTGACTTGAGCGTCGATTTTTGTGATGCTCGTCAGGGGGGCGGAGCCTATGGAAAAACGCCAGCAACGC
GGCCTTTTTACGGTTCCTGGCCTTTTGCTGGCCTTTTGCTCACATGTTCTTTCCTGCGTTATCCCCTGAT
TCTGTGGATAACCGTATTACCGCCTTTGAGTGAGCTGATACCGCTCGCCGCAGCCGAACGACCGAGCGCA
GCGAGTCAGTGAGCGAGGAAGCGGAAGAGCGCCCAATACGCAAACCGCCTCTCCCCGCGCGTTGGCCGAT
TCATTAATGCAGCTGGCACGACAGGTTTCCCGACTGGAAAGCGGGCAGTGAGCGCAACGCAATTAATGTG
AGTTAGCTCACTCATTAGGCACCCCAGGCTTTACACTTTATGCTTCCGGCTCGTATGTTGTGTGGAATTG
TGAGCGGATAACAATTTCACACAGGAAACAGCTATGACCATGATTACGCCAAGCGCGCAATTAACCCTCA
CTAAAGGGAACAAAAGCTGGAGCTGCAAGCTTAATGTAGTCTTATGCAATACTCTTGTAGTCTTGCAACA
TGGTAACGATGAGTTAGCAACATGCCTTACAAGGAGAGAAAAAGCACCGTGCATGCCGATTGGTGGAAGT
AAGGTGGTACGATCGTGCCTTATTAGGAAGGCAACAGACGGGTCTGACATGGATTGGACGAACCACTGAA
TTGCCGCATTGCAGAGATATTGTATTTAAGTGCCTAGCTCGATACATAAACGGGTCTCTCTGGTTAGACC
AGATCTGAGCCTGGGAGCTCTCTGGCTAACTAGGGAACCCACTGCTTAAGCCTCAATAAAGCTTGCCTTG
AGTGCTTCAAGTAGTGTGTGCCCGTCTGTTGTGTGACTCTGGTAACTAGAGATCCCTCAGACCCTTTTAG
TCAGTGTGGAAAATCTCTAGCAGTGGCGCCCGAACAGGGACTTGAAAGCGAAAGGGAAACCAGAGGAGCT
CTCTCGACGCAGGACTCGGCTTGCTGAAGCGCGCACGGCAAGAGGCGAGGGGCGGCGACTGGTGAGTACG
CCAAAAATTTTGACTAGCGGAGGCTAGAAGGAGAGAGATGGGTGCGAGAGCGTCAGTATTAAGCGGGGGA
GAATTAGATCGCGATGGGAAAAAATTCGGTTAAGGCCAGGGGGAAAGAAAAAATATAAATTAAAACATAT
AGTATGGGCAAGCAGGGAGCTAGAACGATTCGCAGTTAATCCTGGCCTGTTAGAAACATCAGAAGGCTGT
AGACAAATACTGGGACAGCTACAACCATCCCTTCAGACAGGATCAGAAGAACTTAGATCATTATATAATA
CAGTAGCAACCCTCTATTGTGTGCATCAAAGGATAGAGATAAAAGACACCAAGGAAGCTTTAGACAAGAT
AGAGGAAGAGCAAAACAAAAGTAAGACCACCGCACAGCAAGCGGCCGCTGATCTTCAGACCTGGAGGAGG
AGATATGAGGGACAATTGGAGAAGTGAATTATATAAATATAAAGTAGTAAAAATTGAACCATTAGGAGTA
GCACCCACCAAGGCAAAGAGAAGAGTGGTGCAGAGAGAAAAAAGAGCAGTGGGAATAGGAGCTTTGTTCC
TTGGGTTCTTGGGAGCAGCAGGAAGCACTATGGGCGCAGCGTCAATGACGCTGACGGTACAGGCCAGACA
ATTATTGTCTGGTATAGTGCAGCAGCAGAACAATTTGCTGAGGGCTATTGAGGCGCAACAGCATCTGTTG
CAACTCACAGTCTGGGGCATCAAGCAGCTCCAGGCAAGAATCCTGGCTGTGGAAAGATACCTAAAGGATC
AACAGCTCCTGGGGATTTGGGGTTGCTCTGGAAAACTCATTTGCACCACTGCTGTGCCTTGGAATGCTAG
TTGGAGTAATAAATCTCTGGAACAGATTTGGAATCACACGACCTGGATGGAGTGGGACAGAGAAATTAAC
AATTACACAAGCTTAATACACTCCTTAATTGAAGAATCGCAAAACCAGCAAGAAAAGAATGAACAAGAAT
TATTGGAATTAGATAAATGGGCAAGTTTGTGGAATTGGTTTAACATAACAAATTGGCTGTGGTATATAAA
ATTATTCATAATGATAGTAGGAGGCTTGGTAGGTTTAAGAATAGTTTTTGCTGTACTTTCTATAGTGAAT
AGAGTTAGGCAGGGATATTCACCATTATCGTTTCAGACCCACCTCCCAACCCCGAGGGGACCCAGAGAGG
GCCTATTTCCCATGATTCCTTCATATTTGCATATACGATACAAGGCTGTTAGAGAGATAATTAGAATTAA
TTTGACTGTAAACACAAAGATATTAGTACAAAATACGTGACGTAGAAAGTAATAATTTCTTGGGTAGTTT
GCAGTTTTAAAATTATGTTTTAAAATGGACTATCATATGCTTACCGTAACTTGAAAGTATTTCGATTTCT
TGGCTTTATATATCTTGTGGAAAGGACGAAACACCGGGAGGTGCAGCACATAAGGAGTTTTAGAGCTAGA
AATAGCAAGTTAAAATAAGGCTAGTCCGTTATCAACTTGAAAAAGTGGCACCGAGTCGGTGCTTTTTTAA
GCTTGGCGTAACTAGATCTTGAGACAAATGGCAGTATTCATCCACAATTTTAAAAGAAAAGGGGGGATTG
GGGGGTACAGTGCAGGGGAAAGAATAGTAGACATAATAGCAACAGACATACAAACTAAAGAATTACAAAA
ACAAATTACAAAAATTCAAAATTTTCGGGTTTATTACAGGGACAGCAGAGATCCACTTTGGCGCCGGCTC
GAGGGGG
