>Addgene plasmid #76619 | DLG1 gRNA (BRDN0001145356) | depositor partial sequence | sequence record 144079 | Target Sequence
GGAGGTGCAGCACATAAGGA
