>Addgene plasmid #76619 | DLG1 gRNA (BRDN0001145356) | addgene partial sequence | sequence record 186183 | hU6-F
GTAGAAAGTAATAATTTCTTGGGTAGTTTGCAGTTTTAAAATTATGTTTTAAAATGGACTATCATATGCT
TACCGTAACTTGAAAGTATTTCGATTTCTTGGCTTTATATATCTTGTGGAAAGGACGAAACACCGGGAGG
TGCAGCACATAAGGAGTTTTAGAGCTAGAAATAGCAAGTTAAAATAAGGCTAGTCCGTTATCAACTTGAA
AAAGTGGCACCGAGTCGGTGCTTTTTTAAGCTTGGCGTAACTAGATCTTGAGACAAATGGCAGTATTCAT
CCACAATTTTAAAAGAAAAGGGGGGATTGGGGGGTACAGTGCAGGGGAAAGAATAGTAGACATAATAGCA
ACAGACATACAAACTAAAGAATTACAAAAACAAATTACAAAAATTCAAAATTTTCGGGTTTATTACAGGG
ACAGCAGAGATCCACTTTGGCGCCGGCTCGAGGGGGCCCGGGTGCAAAGATGGATAAAGTTTTAAACAGA
GAGGAATCTTTGCAGCTAATGGACCTTCTAGGTCTTGAAAGGAGTGGGAATTGGCTCCGGTGCCCGTCAG
TGGGCAGAGC
